>Addgene plasmid #241096 | pDMJ2-SARS-CoV-2-Spike (BA.5-1e) | addgene full sequence | sequence record 486221 | Addgene NGS Result
ATGTTCGTGTTTCTGGTTCTGCTTCCCCTGGTCTCTAGTCAGTGCGTCAACCTTATCACCCGAACACAGC
TGTATACCAATTCCTTTACGAGAGGTGTTTACTATCCCGATAAAGTGTTCCGGAGCAGTGTTCTGCACTC
CACTCAGGACCTCTTCCTGCCCTTCTTTTCAAACGTTACATGGTTTCACGCAATCAGTGGGACTAACGGC
ACAAAGAGGTTCGACAACCCCGTGTTGCCTTTCAACGACGGCGTGTATTTTGCCAGTACCGAAAAGAGCA
ATATCATCCGGGGATGGATCTTCGGCACGACCCTTGATAGTAAGACACAAAGCCTGCTCATAGTGAATAA
TGCAACGAACGTCGTAATCAAGGTGTGCGAGTTCCAGTTTTGCAATGACCCTTTTCTGGACGTGTATTAC
CATAAGAACAATAAATCTTGGATGGAAAGTGAGTTCCGGGTGTACTCCAGCGCAAATAACTGTACTTTTG
AGTATGTGAGCCAGCCGTTTCTGATGGACCTCGAAGGCAAACAGGGCAATTTCAAAAACCTGCGCGAATT
TGTGTTCAAGAACATCGACGGTTATTTCAAGATCTACTCCAAGCATACCCCTATTAACCTGGGTCGCGAT
CTGCCACAAGGCTTTTCAGCCCTCGAACCTCTCGTGGATTTGCCGATTGGCATAAACATTACCCGCTTCC
AAACATTGCTCGCACTGCATCGGTCTTATCTGACCCCAGGAGACTCATCCAGCGGATGGACTGCCGGGGC
TGCTGCATATTACGTCGGGTACCTGCAGCCGAGGACTTTCCTGCTGAAGTACAATGAGAACGGCACTATT
ACCGACGCTGTTGATTGCGCGCTGGACCCATTGTCTGAAACCAAATGTACACTGAAAAGTTTCACAGTCG
AGAAAGGGATCTATCAGACATCAAATTTCAGGGTTCAGCCCACAGAGAGCATTGTTAGATTCCCCAACAT
CACCAACTTGTGCCCATTCGATGAGGTCTTTAATGCTACCAGGTTCGCCAGCGTGTATGCGTGGAATAGG
AAAAGAATCAGCAATTGCGTGGCCGATTACAGCGTGCTGTACAACTTCGCGCCCTTCTTCGCATTCAAAT
GCTACGGCGTGTCCCCTACCAAGCTCAACGATCTGTGTTTTACTAACGTTTACGCCGATAGCTTCGTGAT
TAGGGGGAATGAGGTAAGCCAAATCGCACCTGGCCAGACCGGAAATATTGCAGACTATAATTACAAGCTT
CCCGATGATTTCACCGGGTGCGTCATCGCGTGGAACTCCAATAAGCTCGATTCAAAAGTGGGAGGTAACT
ATAACTACCGGTACAGGTTGTTTCGAAAGTCCAACCTGAAGCCTTTTGAGCGGGACATTTCAACCGAGAT
TTATCAGGCCGGAAATAAACCCTGCAACGGGGTCGCAGGGGTGAATTGTTACTTCCCTCTTCAATCTTAC
GGATTTCGCCCGACATACGGGGTTGGCCACCAGCCATACCGGGTGGTAGTGCTTTCATTTGAGCTGCTTC
ATGCCCCTGCTACAGTTTGTGGCCCTAAGAAGTCTACCAACCTTGTTAAAAATAAGTGCGTGAACTTTAA
TTTCAACGGTCTCACTGGTACTGGAGTTCTCACGGAATCCAACAAGAAATTCTTGCCTTTCCAGCAGTTT
GGCAGGGATATTGCAGACACTACCGACGCCGTCCGAGATCCCCAGACACTGGAGATACTGGACATAACTC
CTTGTTCTTTTGGCGGAGTTTCAGTTATTACCCCCGGTACGAACACCAGTAATCAAGTCGCTGTGCTGTA
CCAGGGCGTAAATTGCACCGAGGTCCCCGTCGCTATTCACGCAGACCAGCTCACTCCAACATGGCGCGTC
TACTCTACTGGAAGTAACGTGTTCCAGACTAGAGCCGGCTGCCTCATTGGAGCCGAGTACGTTAACAATT
CTTATGAATGTGATATCCCGATAGGAGCAGGTATCTGCGCATCTTATCAGACTCAGACAAAGTCCCACAG
AAGAGCTAGGTCAGTGGCGTCCCAGTCCATCATTGCCTATACAATGAGCCTGGGGGCTGAAAACTCCGTG
GCCTATAGCAACAACTCTATAGCTATCCCCACTAATTTTACCATCTCTGTAACCACAGAGATCTTGCCAG
TCTCTATGACAAAAACGTCCGTCGATTGTACGATGTACATCTGCGGGGATAGCACCGAATGCTCCAATCT
TTTGCTGCAGTATGGCAGTTTCTGTACACAGCTGAAACGAGCCCTGACAGGGATTGCGGTGGAACAGGAT
AAGAACACCCAAGAAGTGTTTGCGCAGGTGAAACAGATTTACAAAACCCCACCAATAAAGTATTTTGGTG
GGTTCAATTTCTCTCAAATCCTGCCTGATCCTTCTAAACCTAGCAAACGGAGCTTTATAGAGGATCTGCT
CTTTAATAAGGTCACGCTCGCTGATGCTGGATTTATTAAACAGTATGGCGATTGTCTGGGCGACATTGCT
GCTCGCGATCTGATCTGTGCCCAGAAGTTCAATGGTCTCACGGTACTGCCTCCACTTCTGACCGATGAGA
TGATTGCCCAATATACCAGTGCCCTGCTTGCCGGCACCATTACATCCGGATGGACATTCGGTGCCGGAGC
CGCACTGCAAATCCCCTTTGCAATGCAGATGGCTTATCGCTTTAATGGGATTGGGGTGACTCAGAACGTG
CTGTACGAAAACCAGAAACTGATAGCCAACCAGTTCAATTCCGCTATTGGCAAGATACAGGACTCCCTGA
GCTCCACAGCGTCAGCGCTCGGGAAGCTGCAAGACGTGGTCAATCACAACGCACAGGCCTTGAACACCCT
CGTCAAGCAACTGAGTAGCAAGTTCGGCGCCATAAGCTCAGTGCTGAATGACATCCTTAGTAGACTGGAT
AAAGTCGAGGCCGAAGTACAGATCGACCGGCTGATTACCGGACGATTGCAGTCCCTCCAGACTTACGTCA
CACAGCAGCTGATAAGAGCCGCAGAGATTAGGGCCTCTGCAAATTTGGCTGCTACAAAAATGTCCGAATG
CGTCCTGGGGCAATCAAAGCGCGTAGACTTTTGTGGCAAGGGCTACCACCTGATGTCATTCCCACAATCC
GCCCCACACGGTGTTGTGTTTCTGCATGTTACTTACGTGCCCGCTCAAGAGAAGAATTTTACCACTGCCC
CCGCCATCTGCCATGACGGCAAGGCCCATTTTCCAAGAGAAGGGGTCTTCGTGAGCAATGGAACGCACTG
GTTCGTGACTCAGAGAAACTTTTATGAGCCCCAGATCATTACAACTGACAACACATTTGTATCTGGCAAT
TGTGACGTGGTGATTGGGATAGTGAATAACACCGTGTACGATCCACTGCAACCGGAACTCGACTCTTTCA
AGGAGGAACTGGACAAGTACTTCAAGAATCACACCAGCCCCGATGTGGACCTGGGTGACATCAGTGGAAT
CAACGCTAGCGTAGTGAATATCCAGAAAGAGATCGACAGATTGAACGAAGTCGCCAAGAACCTGAACGAG
TCACTGATTGACCTGCAGGAGTTGGGAAAATACGAGCAGTACATTAAGTGGCCATGGTATATCTGGCTCG
GGTTTATCGCCGGACTCATCGCTATCGTAATGGTGACCATCATGCTTTGTTGTATGACTAGCTGCTGCAG
CTGCCTTAAAGGCTGTTGTAGCTGCGGCTCTTGCTGTAAATAATGATGAGGATCCAGATCTGCTGTGCCT
TCTAGTTGCCAGCCATCTGTTGTTTGCCCCTCCCCCGTGCCTTCCTTGACCCTGGAAGGTGCCACTCCCA
CTGTCCTTTCCTAATAAAATGAGGAAATTGCATCGCATTGTCTGAGTAGGTGTCATTCTATTCTGGGGGG
TGGGGTGGGGCAGGACAGCAAGGGGGAGGATTGGGAAGACAATAGCAGGCATGCTGGGGATGCGGTGGGC
TCTATGGGTACCCAGGTGCTGAAGAATTGACCCGGTTCCTCCTGGGCCAGAAAGAAGCAGGCACATCCCC
TTCTCTGTGACACACCCTGTCCACGCCCCTGGTTCTTAGTTCCAGCCCCACTCATAGGACACTCATAGCT
CAGGAGGGCTCCGCCTTCAATCCCACCCGCTAAAGTACTTGGAGCGGTCTCTCCCTCCCTCATCAGCCCA
CCAAACCAAACCTAGCCTCCAAGAGTGGGAAGAAATTAAAGCAAGATAGGCTATTAAGTGCAGAGGGAGA
GAAAATGCCTCCAACATGTGAGGAAGTAATGAGAGAAATCATAGAATTTTAAGGCCATGATTTAAGGCCA
ATCGGAAAGAACATGTGAGCAAAAGGCCAGCAAAAGGCCAGGAACCGTAAAAAGGCCGCGTTGCTGGCGT
TTTTCCATAGGCTCCGCCCCCCTGACGAGCATCACAAAAATCGACGCTCAAGTCAGAGGTGGCGAAACCC
GACAGGACTATAAAGATACCAGGCGTTTCCCCCTGGAAGCTCCCTCGTGCGCTCTCCTGTTCCGACCCTG
CCGCTTACCGGATACCTGTCCGCCTTTCTCCCTTCGGGAAGCGTGGCGCTTTCTCATAGCTCACGCTGTA
GGTATCTCAGTTCGGTGTAGGTCGTTCGCTCCAAGCTGGGCTGTGTGCACGAACCCCCCGTTCAGCCCGA
CCGCTGCGCCTTATCCGGTAACTATCGTCTTGAGTCCAACCCGGTAAGACACGACTTATCGCCACTGGCA
GCAGCCACTGGTAACAGGATTAGCAGAGCGAGGTATGTAGGCGGTGCTACAGAGTTCTTGAAGTGGTGGC
CTAACTACGGCTACACTAGAAGAACAGTATTTGGTATCTGCGCTCTGCTGAAGCCAGTTACCTTCGGAAA
AAGAGTTGGTAGCTCTTGATCCGGCAAACAAACCACCGCTGGTAGCGGTGGTTTTTTTGTTTGCAAGCAG
CAGATTACGCGCAGAAAAAAAGGATCTCAAGAAGATCCTTTGATCTTTTCTACGGGGTCTGACGCTCAGT
GGAACGAAAACTCACGTTAAGGGATTTTGGTCATGAGATTATCAAAAAGGATCTTCACCTAGATCCTTTT
AAATTAAAAATGAAGTTTTAAATCAATCTAAAGTATATATGAGTAAACTTGGTCTGACAGTTACCAATGC
TTAATCAGTGAGGCACCTATCTCAGCGATCTGTCTATTTCGTTCATCCATAGTTGCCTGACTCCCCGTCG
TGTAGATAACTACGATACGGGAGGGCTTACCATCTGGCCCCAGTGCTGCAATGATACCGCGAGACCCACG
CTCACCGGCTCCAGATTTATCAGCAATAAACCAGCCAGCCGGAAGGGCCGAGCGCAGAAGTGGTCCTGCA
ACTTTATCCGCCTCCATCCAGTCTATTAATTGTTGCCGGGAAGCTAGAGTAAGTAGTTCGCCAGTTAATA
GTTTGCGCAACGTTGTTGCCATTGCTACAGGCATCGTGGTGTCACGCTCGTCGTTTGGTATGGCTTCATT
CAGCTCCGGTTCCCAACGATCAAGGCGAGTTACATGATCCCCCATGTTGTGCAAAAAAGCGGTTAGCTCC
TTCGGTCCTCCGATCGTTGTCAGAAGTAAGTTGGCCGCAGTGTTATCACTCATGGTTATGGCAGCACTGC
ATAATTCTCTTACTGTCATGCCATCCGTAAGATGCTTTTCTGTGACTGGTGAGTACTCAACCAAGTCATT
CTGAGAATAGTGTATGCGGCGACCGAGTTGCTCTTGCCCGGCGTCAATACGGGATAATACCGCGCCACAT
AGCAGAACTTTAAAAGTGCTCATCATTGGAAAACGTTCTTCGGGGCGAAAACTCTCAAGGATCTTACCGC
TGTTGAGATCCAGTTCGATGTAACCCACTCGTGCACCCAACTGATCTTCAGCATCTTTTACTTTCACCAG
CGTTTCTGGGTGAGCAAAAACAGGAAGGCAAAATGCCGCAAAAAAGGGAATAAGGGCGACACGGAAATGT
TGAATACTCATACTCTTCCTTTTTCAATATTATTGAAGCATTTATCAGGGTTATTGTCTCATGAGCGGAT
ACATATTTGAATGTATTTAGAAAAATAAACAAATAGGGGTTCCGCGCACATTTCCCCGAAAAGTGCCACC
TGACGTCCCAATGATTGCACCATATGCGGTGTGAAATACCGCACAGATGCGTAAGGAGAAAATACCGCAT
CAGATTGGCTATTGGCCATTGCATACGTTGTATCCATATCATAATATGTACATTTATATTGGCTCATGTC
CAACATTACCGCCATGTTGACATTGATTATTGACTAGTTATTAATAGTAATCAATTACGGGGTCATTAGT
TCATAGCCCATATATGGAGTTCCGCGTTACATAACTTACGGTAAATGGCCCGCCTGGCTGACCGCCCAAC
GACCCCCGCCCATTGACGTCAATAATGACGTATGTTCCCATAGTAACGCCAATAGGGACTTTCCATTGAC
GTCAATGGGTGGAGTATTTACGGTAAACTGCCCACTTGGCAGTACATCAAGTGTATCATATGCCAAGTAC
GCCCCCTATTGACGTCAATGACGGTAAATGGCCCGCCTGGCATTATGCCCAGTACATGACCTTATGGGAC
TTTCCTACTTGGCAGTACATCTACGTATTAGTCATCGCTATTACCATGGTGATGCGGTTTTGGCAGTACA
TCAATGGGCGTGGATAGCGGTTTGACTCACGGGGATTTCCAAGTCTCCACCCCATTGACGTCAATGGGAG
TTTGTTTTGGCACCAAAATCAACGGGACTTTCCAAAATGTCGTAACAACTCCGCCCCATTGACGCAAATG
GGCGGTAGGCGTGTACGGTGGGAGGTCTATATAAGCAGAGCTCGTTTAGTGAACCGTCAGATCGCCTGGA
GACGCCATCCACGCTGTTTTGACCTCCATAGAAGACACCGGGACCGATCCAGCCTCCATCGGCTCGCATC
TCTCCTTCACGCGCCCGCCGCCCTACCTGAGGCCGCCATCCACGCCGGTTGAGTCGCGTTCTGCCGCCTC
CCGCCTGTGGTGCCTCCTGAACTGCGTCCGCCGTCTAGGTAAGTTTAAAGCTCAGGTCGAGACCGGGCCT
TTGTCCGGCGCTCCCTTGGAGCCTACCTAGACTCAGCCGGCTCTCCACGCTTTGCCTGACCCTGCTTGCT
CAACTCTAGTTAACGGTGGAGGGCAGTGTAGTCTGAGCAGTACTCGTTGCTGCCGCGCGCGCCACCAGAC
ATAATAGCTGACAGACTAACAGACTGTTCCTTTCCATGGGTCTTTTCTGCAGTCACCGTCGTCGACACGT
GTGATCAGATATCGCGGCCGCTCTAGA
Features (pLannotate 1.2.2; 10 found; start..end, strand, type, name):
      1..3750    +  CDS            S: SPIKE_SARS2 - Experimental evidence at protein level: Swiss-Prot protein existence level 1. [Spike glycoprotein]: May down-regulate host tetherin (BST2) by lysosomal degradation, thereby counteracting its antiviral activity. From Severe acute respiratory syndrome coronavirus 2 (2019-nCoV) (SARS-CoV-2).
   3773..3997    +  polyA_signal   bGH poly(A) signal: bovine growth hormone polyadenylation signal
   4412..5000    -  rep_origin     ori: high-copy-number ColE1/pMB1/pBR322/pUC origin of replication
   5171..6031    -  CDS            AmpR: β-lactamase; bla; confers resistance to ampicillin, carbenicillin, and related antibiotics
   6032..6136    -  promoter       AmpR promoter: bla
   6176..6233    +  misc_feature   bom (fragment): basis of mobility region from pBR322
   6319..6698    +  enhancer       CMV enhancer: human cytomegalovirus immediate early enhancer
   6699..6902    +  promoter       CMV promoter: human cytomegalovirus (CMV) immediate early promoter
   6991..7218    +  LTR            5' LTR (truncated) (fragment): truncated 5' long terminal repeat (LTR) from human T-cell leukemia virus (HTLV) type 1
   7222..7332    +  intron         CMV intron (fragment): modified intron A from human cytomegalovirus
