[The description below was written by a language model from this plasmid's Addgene catalogue record and pLannotate feature annotations shown in this document.]
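Description:
pDMJ2-SARS-CoV-2-Spike (BA.5-1e) is a 7,377 nt mammalian expression plasmid built on the pDMJ2 backbone to produce a SARS-CoV-2 spike glycoprotein for pseudotyping viral particles. In bacteria it is maintained through a high-copy ColE1/pUC-type origin and selected with ampicillin via a β-lactamase gene driven by its own bla promoter; a short fragment of the pBR322 basis-of-mobility region is also annotated. No mammalian selection marker or eukaryotic origin appears in the feature table, which is consistent with use by transient transfection.

The expression cassette wraps around the numbering origin of the circular sequence. It begins with the human cytomegalovirus immediate early enhancer and promoter. These are followed by a fragment of the HTLV-1 5' LTR and a fragment of modified CMV intron A, leader elements commonly placed downstream of a promoter to boost transcript processing and expression. The spike open reading frame of about 3.75 kb comes next and is terminated by the bovine growth hormone polyadenylation signal. The insert was made by gene synthesis and carries a BA.5-type Omicron mutation set, including the 24–26 and 69–70 deletions, receptor-binding domain changes such as L452R, F486V, Q498R and N501Y, and D614G, N679K and P681H. No epitope tags or reporters are annotated.

The stated purpose is to supply spike in trans so that it is incorporated as the envelope protein on pseudotyped virus. The associated publication concerns computationally designed proteins that mimic antibody immune evasion in viral evolution, suggesting use in entry or neutralization assays. The record does not specify which particle system it is paired with or what the "1e" designation means.
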