Addgene plasmid #241096: pDMJ2-SARS-CoV-2-Spike (BA.5-1e)
Purpose: Expresses SARS-CoV-2 spike (BA.5-1e) protein for creating pseudotyped virus
Depositing lab: Jeremy Luban. Depositing organization: University of Massachusetts, Worcester. Publication: Computationally designed proteins mimic antibody immune evasion in viral evolution. Youssef N, Gurev S, Ghantous F, Brock KP, Jaimes JA, Thadani NN, Dauphin A, Sherman AC, Yurkovetskiy L, Soto D, Estanboulieh R, Kotzen B, Notin P, Kollasch AW, Cohen AA, Dross SE, Erasmus J, Fuller DH, Bjorkman PJ, Lemieux JE, Luban J, Seaman MS, Marks DS. Immunity. 2025 May 6:S1074-7613(25)00178-5. doi: 10.1016/j.immuni.2025.04.015. PubMed 40345199.
Backbone
  Vector backbone: pDMJ2
  Vector type: Mammalian Expression
Growth in bacteria
  Bacterial resistance: Ampicillin, 100 μg/mL
  Growth temperature: 37°C
  Growth strain: DH5alpha
  Copy number: High Copy
Gene/Insert
  Gene/Insert name: Spike (BA.5-1e)
  Species: SARS-CoV-2
  Mutation: T19I,L24del,P25del,P26del,A27L,H69del,V70del,G142D,V213G,G339D,S371F,S373P,S375F,T376A,D405N,R408S,K417N,N440K,L452R,S477N,T478K,E484A,F486V,Q498R,N501Y,Y505H,D614G,H655Y,N679K,P681H,N764K,D796Y,Q954H,N969K
  Entrez Gene: S (a.k.a. GU280_gp02, spike glycoprotein)
  Cloning method: Gene Synthesis
Terms and licenses: Academic/Nonprofit Terms; Industry Terms: Not Available to Industry
How to cite: pDMJ2-SARS-CoV-2-Spike (BA.5-1e) was a gift from Jeremy Luban (Addgene plasmid # 241096 ; http://n2t.net/addgene:241096 ; RRID:Addgene_241096)
